Addgene plasmid #204152: HDM-Hgpm2
Purpose: Lentivirus helper plasmid coding for Gag/Pol
Depositing lab: Jesse Bloom. Depositing organization: Fred Hutchinson Cancer Center. Publication: A pseudovirus system enables deep mutational scanning of the full SARS-CoV-2 spike. Dadonaite B, Crawford KHD, Radford CE, Farrell AG, Yu TC, Hannon WW, Zhou P, Andrabi R, Burton DR, Liu L, Ho DD, Chu HY, Neher RA, Bloom JD. Cell. 2023 Mar 16;186(6):1263-1278.e20. doi: 10.1016/j.cell.2023.02.001. Epub 2023 Feb 13. PubMed 36868218.
Backbone
  Vector backbone: HDM
  Total vector size (bp): 8910
  Vector type: Mammalian Expression
Growth in bacteria
  Bacterial resistance: Ampicillin, 100 μg/mL
  Growth temperature: 37°C
  Growth strain: DH5alpha
  Copy number: High Copy
Gene/Insert
  Gene/Insert name: HIV-1 gag/pol
  Species: HIV-1
  Insert size (bp): 3003
  Promoter: CMV
  Cloning method: Unknown
  Sequencing primers: 5′ ggcccttttgctaatcatgttcatacctcttatct; 3′ gccagggcattagccacacc
Terms and licenses: Academic/Nonprofit Terms; Industry Terms: Not Available to Industry
Depositor comments: Plasmid is also referenced in the following publication: Simonich, C. A., McMahon, T. A., Ju, X., Yu, T. C., Brunette, N., Stevens-Ayers, T., Boeckh, M. J., King, N. P., Greninger, A. L., & Bloom, J. D. (2025). RSV F evolution escapes some monoclonal antibodies but does not strongly erode neutralization by human polyclonal sera. bioRxiv. https://doi.org/10.1101/2025.03.11.642476
How to cite: HDM-Hgpm2 was a gift from Jesse Bloom (Addgene plasmid # 204152 ; http://n2t.net/addgene:204152 ; RRID:Addgene_204152)
