[The description below was written by a language model from this plasmid's Addgene catalogue record and pLannotate feature annotations shown in this document.]
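Description:
HDM-Hgpm2 is an 8.9 kb mammalian expression plasmid on the HDM backbone that serves as a lentiviral helper (packaging) construct supplying HIV-1 Gag/Pol. It is propagated in E. coli as a high-copy plasmid through a ColE1/pUC-type origin and is selected with ampicillin via a β-lactamase gene under its own bla promoter. The annotation also picks up a fragment of a tetracycline resistance gene and a partial SV40 origin, which appear to be backbone remnants rather than functional elements.

The expression cassette is driven by the human cytomegalovirus immediate early enhancer and promoter, followed by an internally truncated human β-globin intron, which generally improves mRNA processing and expression. Short β-globin coding fragments flank the insert and likely reflect exon sequence carried along with the intron and the 3′ region. The transcript ends at a human β-globin polyadenylation signal. The payload consists of the HIV-1 gag open reading frame and the overlapping gag-pol region, annotated by similarity to a subtype B isolate. This overlap matches the native arrangement, in which Pol (protease, reverse transcriptase and integrase) is produced as a Gag-Pol fusion by ribosomal frameshifting. The catalogue lists the insert as about 3 kb, whereas the annotated gag and pol features together span roughly 4.3 kb. No packaging signal, LTRs or envelope gene are annotated, so the plasmid provides structural and enzymatic proteins in trans without itself being packaged.

It is intended for co-transfection with a lentiviral transfer vector, other helper plasmids and a viral glycoprotein construct to produce pseudotyped particles. The associated work used it in pseudovirus-based deep mutational scanning of the SARS-CoV-2 spike, and it is also referenced in a study of RSV F.
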