Features (pLannotate 1.2.2; 14 found; start..end, strand, type, name):
     82..461     +  enhancer       CMV enhancer: human cytomegalovirus immediate early enhancer
    462..665     +  promoter       CMV promoter: human cytomegalovirus (CMV) immediate early promoter
    779..1254    +  intron         β-globin intron: internally truncated intron from human β-globin
   1258..1308    +  CDS            HBB (fragment): HBB_COLGU - Experimental evidence at transcript level: Swiss-Prot protein existence level 2. Involved in oxygen transport from the lung to the various peripheral tissues. From Colobus guereza (Mantled guereza) (Eastern black-and-white colobus monkey).
   1318..2817    +  CDS            gag (sequence partly withheld): GAG_HV1N5 - Experimental evidence at protein level: Swiss-Prot protein existence level 1. [p6-gag]: Plays a role in budding of the assembled particle by interacting with the host class E VPS proteins TSG101 and PDCD6IP/AIP1. From Human immunodeficiency virus type 1 group M subtype B (isolate NY5) (HIV-1).
   2613..5621    +  CDS            gag-pol (fragment): POL_HV1N5 - Experimental evidence at protein level: Swiss-Prot protein existence level 1. [Integrase]: Catalyzes viral DNA integration into the host chromosome, by performing a series of DNA cutting and joining reactions. This enzyme activity takes place after virion entry into a cell and reverse transcription of the RNA genome in dsDNA. The first step in the integration process is 3' processing. This step requires a complex comprising the viral genome, matrix protein, Vpr and integrase. This complex is called the pre-integration complex (PIC). The integrase protein removes 2 nucleotides from
   5671..5700    +  misc_feature   MCS (fragment): pBluescript multiple cloning site
   5712..5786    +  CDS            HBB (fragment): HBB_PONPY - Experimental evidence at transcript level: Swiss-Prot protein existence level 2. Involved in oxygen transport from the lung to the various peripheral tissues. From Pongo pygmaeus (Bornean orangutan).
   5790..6184    +  polyA_signal   β-globin poly(A): human β-globin polyadenylation signal
   6604..6708    +  promoter       AmpR promoter: bla
   6709..7569    +  CDS            AmpR: β-lactamase; bla; confers resistance to ampicillin, carbenicillin, and related antibiotics
   7740..8328    +  rep_origin     ori: high-copy-number ColE1/pMB1/pBR322/pUC origin of replication
   8493..8794    -  CDS            TcR (fragment): tetracycline efflux protein; tet; confers resistance to tetracycline
   8817..8910    -  rep_origin     SV40 ori (fragment): SV40 origin of replication
>Addgene plasmid #204152 | HDM-Hgpm2 | addgene full sequence | sequence record 404798 | Addgene NGS Result
AGCTTGGCCCATTGCATACGTTGTATCCATATCATAATATGTACATTTATATTGGCTCATGTCCAACATT
ACCGCCATGTTGACATTGATTATTGACTAGTTATTAATAGTAATCAATTACGGGGTCATTAGTTCATAGC
CCATATATGGAGTTCCGCGTTACATAACTTACGGTAAATGGCCCGCCTGGCTGACCGCCCAACGACCCCC
GCCCATTGACGTCAATAATGACGTATGTTCCCATAGTAACGCCAATAGGGACTTTCCATTGACGTCAATG
GGTGGAGTATTTACGGTAAACTGCCCACTTGGCAGTACATCAAGTGTATCATATGCCAAGTACGCCCCCT
ATTGACGTCAATGACGGTAAATGGCCCGCCTGGCATTATGCCCAGTACATGACCTTATGGGACTTTCCTA
CTTGGCAGTACATCTACGTATTAGTCATCGCTATTACCATGGTGATGCGGTTTTGGCAGTACATCAATGG
GCGTGGATAGCGGTTTGACTCACGGGGATTTCCAAGTCTCCACCCCATTGACGTCAATGGGAGTTTGTTT
TGGCACCAAAATCAACGGGACTTTCCAAAATGTCGTAACAACTCCGCCCCATTGACGCAAATGGGCGGTA
GGCGTGTACGGTGGGAGGTCTATATAAGCAGAGCTCGTTTAGTGAACCGTCAGATCGCCTGGAGACGCCA
TCCACGCTGTTTTGACCTCCATAGAAGACACCGGGACCGATCCAGCCTCCCCTCGAAGCTGATCCTGAGA
ACTTCAGGGTGAGTCTATGGGACCCTTGATGTTTTCTTTCCCCTTCTTTTCTATGGTTAAGTTCATGTCA
TAGGAAGGGGAGAAGTAACAGGGTACACATATTGACCAAATCAGGGTAATTTTGCATTTGTAATTTTAAA
AAATGCTTTCTTCTTTTAATATACTTTTTTGTTTATCTTATTTCTAATACTTTCCCTAATCTCTTTCTTT
CAGGGCAATAATGATACAATGTATCATGCCTCTTTGCACCATTCTAAAGAATAACAGTGATAATTTCTGG
GTTAAGGCAATAGCAATATTTCTGCATATAAATATTTCTGCATATAAATTGTAACTGATGTAAGAGGTTT
CATATTGCTAATAGCAGCTACAATCCAGCTACCATTCTGCTTTTATTTTATGGTTGGGATAAGGCTGGAT
TATTCTGAGTCCAAGCTAGGCCCTTTTGCTAATCATGTTCATACCTCTTATCTTCCTCCCACAGCTCCTG
GGCAACGTGCTGGTCTGTGTGCTGGCCCATCACTTTGGCAAAGAATTCTAGACTGCCATGGGCGCCCGCG
CCTCCGTGCTGTCCGGCGGCGAGCTGGACAAGTGGGAGAAGATCCGCCTGCGCCCCGGCGGCAAGAAGCA
GTACAAGCTGAAGCACATCGTGTGGGCCTCCCGCGAGCTGGAGCGCTTCGCCGTGAACCCCGGCCTGCTG
GAGACCTCCGAGGGCTGCCGCCAGATCCTGGGCCAGCTGCAGCCCTCCCTGCAAACCGGCTCCGAGGAGC
TGCGCTCCCTGTACAACACCATCGCCGTGCTGTACTGCGTGCACCAGCGCATCGACGTGAAGGACACCAA
GGAGGCCCTGGACAAGATCGAGGAGGAGCAGAACAAGTCCAAGAAGAAGGCCCAGCAGGCCGCCGCCGAC
ACCGGCAACAACTCCCAGGTGTCCCAGAACTAC
[693 nt withheld, positions 1714-2406]
GCCGAGGCCATGTCCCAAGTCACCAACCCCGCCACCATCATGATCCAGAAGGGCAACTTCCGCAACCAGC
GCAAGACCGTGAAGTGCTTCAACTGCGGCAAGGAGGGCCACATCGCCAAGAACTGCCGCGCCCCCCGCAA
GAAGGGCTGCTGGAAGTGCGGCAAGGAGGGCCACCAGATGAAAGATTGTACTGAGAGACAGGCTAATTTT
TTAGGGAAGATCTGGCCTTCCCACAAGGGAAGGCCAGGGAATTTTCTTCAGAGCAGACCAGAGCCAACAG
CCCCACCAGAAGAGAGCTTCAGGTTTGGGGAAGAGACAACAACTCCCTCTCAGAAGCAGGAGCCGATAGA
CAAGGAACTGTATCCTTTAGCTTCCCTCAGATCACTCTTTGGCAGCGACCCCTCGTCACAATAAAGATCG
GTGGCCAGCTGAAGGAGGCCCTGCTGGACACCGGCGCCGACGACACCGTGCTGGAGGAGATGAACCTGCC
CGGCCGCTGGAAGCCCAAGATGATCGGCGGCATCGGCGGCTTCATCAAAGTCCGCCAGTACGACCAGATC
CTGATCGAGATCTGCGGCCACAAGGCCATCGGCACCGTGCTGGTGGGCCCCACCCCCGTGAACATCATCG
GCCGCAACCTGCTGACCCAGATCGGCTGCACCCTGAACTTCCCCATCTCCCCCATCGAGACCGTGCCCGT
GAAGCTGAAGCCCGGCATGGACGGCCCCAAAGTCAAGCAGTGGCCCCTGACCGAGGAGAAGATCAAGGCC
CTGGTGGAGATCTGCACCGAGATGGAGAAGGAGGGCAAGATCTCCAAGATCGGCCCCGAGAACCCCTACA
ACACCCCCGTGTTCGCCATCAAGAAGAAGGACTCCACCAAGTGGCGCAAGCTGGTGGACTTCCGCGAGCT
GAACAAGCGCACCCAGGACTTCTGGGAGGTGCAGCTGGGCATCCCCCACCCCGCCGGCCTGAAGCAGAAG
AAGTCCGTGACCGTGCTGGACGTGGGCGACGCCTACTTCTCCGTGCCCCTGGACAAGGACTTCCGCAAGT
ACACCGCCTTCACCATCCCCTCCATCAACAACGAGACCCCCGGCATCCGCTACCAGTACAACGTGCTGCC
CCAGGGCTGGAAGGGCTCCCCCGCCATCTTCCAGTGCTCCATGACCAAGATCCTGGAGCCCTTCCGCAAG
CAGAACCCCGACATCGTGATCTACCAGTACATGGACGACCTGTACGTGGGCTCCGACCTGGAGATCGGCC
AGCACCGCACCAAGATCGAGGAGCTGCGCCAGCACCTGCTGCGCTGGGGCTTCACCACCCCCGACAAGAA
GCACCAGAAGGAGCCCCCCTTCCTGTGGATGGGCTACGAGCTGCACCCCGACAAGTGGACCGTGCAGCCC
ATCGTGCTGCCCGAGAAGGACTCCTGGACCGTGAACGACATCCAGAAGCTGGTGGGCAAGCTGAACTGGG
CCTCCCAGATCTACGCCGGCATCAAAGTCCGCCAGCTGTGCAAGCTGCTGCGCGGCACCAAGGCCCTGAC
CGAGGTGGTGCCCCTGACCGAGGAGGCCGAGCTGGAGCTGGCCGAGAACCGCGAGATCCTGAAGGAGCCC
GTGCACGGCGTGTACTACGACCCCTCCAAGGACCTGATCGCCGAGATCCAGAAGCAGGGCCAGGGCCAGT
GGACCTACCAGATCTACCAGGAGCCCTTCAAGAACCTGAAGACCGGCAAATACGCCCGCATGAAGGGCGC
CCACACCAACGACGTGAAGCAGCTGACCGAGGCCGTGCAGAAGATCGCCACCGAGTCCATCGTGATCTGG
GGCAAGACTCCCAAGTTCAAGCTGCCCATCCAGAAGGAGACCTGGGAGGCCTGGTGGACCGAGTACTGGC
AGGCCACCTGGATCCCCGAGTGGGAGTTCGTGAACACCCCCCCCCTGGTGAAGCTGTGGTACCAGCTGGA
GAAGGAGCCCATCATCGGCGCCGAGACCTTCTACGTGGACGGCGCCGCCAACCGCGAGACCAAGCTGGGC
AAGGCCGGCTACGTGACCGACCGCGGCCGCCAGAAGGTGGTGCCCCTGACCGACACCACCAACCAGAAGA
CCGAGCTGCAGGCCATCCACCTGGCCCTGCAAGACTCCGGCCTGGAGGTGAACATCGTGACCGACTCCCA
GTATGCATTGGGCATCATCCAGGCCCAGCCCGACAAGTCCGAGTCCGAGCTGGTGTCCCAGATCATCGAG
CAGCTGATCAAGAAGGAGAAGGTGTACCTGGCCTGGGTGCCCGCCCACAAGGGCATCGGCGGCAACGAGC
AGGTGGACAAGCTGGTGTCCGCCGGCATCCGCAAGGTGCTGTTCCTGGACGGCATCGACAAGGCCCAGGA
GGAGCACGAGAAGTACCACTCCAACTGGCGCGCCATGGCCTCCGACTTCAACCTGCCCCCCGTGGTGGCC
AAGGAGATCGTGGCCTCCTGCGACAAGTGCCAGCTGAAGGGCGAGGCCATGCACGGCCAGGTGGACTGCT
CCCCCGGCATCTGGCAGCTGGACTGCACCCACCTGGAGGGCAAGGTGATCCTGGTGGCCGTGCACGTGGC
CTCCGGCTACATCGAGGCCGAGGTGATCCCCGCCGAGACCGGCCAGGAGACCGCCTACTTCCTGCTGAAG
CTGGCCGGCCGCTGGCCCGTGAAGACCGTGCACACCGACAACGGCTCCAACTTCACCTCCACCACCGTGA
AGGCCGCCTGCTGGTGGGCCGGCATCAAGCAGGAGTTCGGCATCCCCTACAACCCCCAGTCCCAGGGCGT
GATCGAGTCCATGAACAAGGAGCTGAAGAAGATCATCGGCCAAGTCCGCGACCAGGCCGAGCACCTGAAG
ACCGCCGTGCAGATGGCCGTGTTCATCCACAACTTCAAGCGCAAGGGCGGCATCGGCGGCTACTCCGCCG
GCGAGCGCATCGTGGACATCATCGCCACCGACATCCAGACCAAGGAGCTGCAGAAGCAGATCACCAAGAT
CCAGAACTTCCGCGTGTACTACCGCGACTCCCGCGACCCCGTGTGGAAGGGCCCCGCCAAGCTGCTGTGG
AAGGGCGAGGGCGCCGTGGTGATCCAGGACAACTCCGACATCAAGGTGGTGCCCCGCCGCAAGGCCAAGA
TCATCCGCGACTACGGCAAGCAGATGGCCGGCGACGACTGCGTGGCCTCCCGCCAGGACGAGGACTAACA
CATGGAAAAGATTAGTAAAACACCATAGGCCGCTCTAGAGGATCCAAGCTTATCGATACCGTCGACCTCG
AGGGCCCAGATCTAATTCACCCCACCAGTGCAGGCTGCCTATCAGAAAGTGGTGGCTGGTGTGGCTAATG
CCCTGGCCCACAAGTATCACTAAGCTCGCTTTCTTGCTGTCCAATTTCTATTAAAGGTTCCTTTGTTCCC
TAAGTCCAACTACTAAACTGGGGGATATTATGAAGGGCCTTGAGCATCTGGATTCTGCCTAATAAAAAAC
ATTTATTTTCATTGCAATGATGTATTTAAATTATTTCTGAATATTTTACTAAAAAGGGAATGTGGGAGGT
CAGTGCATTTAAAACATAAAGAAATGAAGAGCTAGTTCAAACCTTGGGAAAATACACTATATCTTAAACT
CCATGAAAGAAGGTGAGGCTGCAAACAGCTAATGCACATTGGCAACAGCCCCTGATGCCTATGCCTTATT
CATCCCTCAGAAAAGGATTCAAGTAGAGGCTTGATTTGGAGGTTAAAGTTTTGCTATGCTGTATTTTACA
TTACTTATTGTTTTAGCTGTCCTCATGAATGTCTTTTCACTACCCATTTGCTTATCCTGCATCTCTCAGC
CTTGACTCCACTCAGTTCTCTTGCTTAGAGATACCACCTTTCCCCTGAAGTGTTCCTTCCATGTTTTACG
GCGAGATGGTTTCTCCTCGCCTGGCCACTCAGCCTTAGTTGTCTCTGTTGTCTTATAGAGGTCTACTTGA
AGAAGGAAAAACAGGGGGCATGGTTTGACTGTCCTGTGAGCCCTTCTTCCCTGCCTCCCCCACTCACAGT
GACCCGGAATCCCTCGACATGGCAGTCTAGATCATTCTTGAAGACGAAAGGGCCTCGTGATACGCCTATT
TTTATAGGTTAATGTCATGATAATAATGGTTTCTTAGACGTCAGGTGGCACTTTTCGGGGAAATGTGCGC
GGAACCCCTATTTGTTTATTTTTCTAAATACATTCAAATATGTATCCGCTCATGAGACAATAACCCTGAT
AAATGCTTCAATAATATTGAAAAAGGAAGAGTATGAGTATTCAACATTTCCGTGTCGCCCTTATTCCCTT
TTTTGCGGCATTTTGCCTTCCTGTTTTTGCTCACCCAGAAACGCTGGTGAAAGTAAAAGATGCTGAAGAT
CAGTTGGGTGCACGAGTGGGTTACATCGAACTGGATCTCAACAGCGGTAAGATCCTTGAGAGTTTTCGCC
CCGAAGAACGTTTTCCAATGATGAGCACTTTTAAAGTTCTGCTATGTGGCGCGGTATTATCCCGTATTGA
CGCCGGGCAAGAGCAACTCGGTCGCCGCATACACTATTCTCAGAATGACTTGGTTGAGTACTCACCAGTC
ACAGAAAAGCATCTTACGGATGGCATGACAGTAAGAGAATTATGCAGTGCTGCCATAACCATGAGTGATA
ACACTGCGGCCAACTTACTTCTGACAACGATCGGAGGACCGAAGGAGCTAACCGCTTTTTTGCACAACAT
GGGGGATCATGTAACTCGCCTTGATCGTTGGGAACCGGAGCTGAATGAAGCCATACCAAACGACGAGCGT
GACACCACGATGCCTGTAGCAATGGCAACAACGTTGCGCAAACTATTAACTGGCGAACTACTTACTCTAG
CTTCCCGGCAACAATTAATAGACTGGATGGAGGCGGATAAAGTTGCAGGACCACTTCTGCGCTCGGCCCT
TCCGGCTGGCTGGTTTATTGCTGATAAATCTGGAGCCGGTGAGCGTGGGTCTCGCGGTATCATTGCAGCA
CTGGGGCCAGATGGTAAGCCCTCCCGTATCGTAGTTATCTACACGACGGGGAGTCAGGCAACTATGGATG
AACGAAATAGACAGATCGCTGAGATAGGTGCCTCACTGATTAAGCATTGGTAACTGTCAGACCAAGTTTA
CTCATATATACTTTAGATTGATTTAAAACTTCATTTTTAATTTAAAAGGATCTAGGTGAAGATCCTTTTT
GATAATCTCATGACCAAAATCCCTTAACGTGAGTTTTCGTTCCACTGAGCGTCAGACCCCGTAGAAAAGA
TCAAAGGATCTTCTTGAGATCCTTTTTTTCTGCGCGTAATCTGCTGCTTGCAAACAAAAAAACCACCGCT
ACCAGCGGTGGTTTGTTTGCCGGATCAAGAGCTACCAACTCTTTTTCCGAAGGTAACTGGCTTCAGCAGA
GCGCAGATACCAAATACTGTTCTTCTAGTGTAGCCGTAGTTAGGCCACCACTTCAAGAACTCTGTAGCAC
CGCCTACATACCTCGCTCTGCTAATCCTGTTACCAGTGGCTGCTGCCAGTGGCGATAAGTCGTGTCTTAC
CGGGTTGGACTCAAGACGATAGTTACCGGATAAGGCGCAGCGGTCGGGCTGAACGGGGGGTTCGTGCACA
CAGCCCAGCTTGGAGCGAACGACCTACACCGAACTGAGATACCTACAGCGTGAGCTATGAGAAAGCGCCA
CGCTTCCCGAAGGGAGAAAGGCGGACAGGTATCCGGTAAGCGGCAGGGTCGGAACAGGAGAGCGCACGAG
GGAGCTTCCAGGGGGAAACGCCTGGTATCTTTATAGTCCTGTCGGGTTTCGCCACCTCTGACTTGAGCGT
CGATTTTTGTGATGCTCGTCAGGGGGGCGGAGCCTATGGAAAAACGCCAGCAACGGAGATGCGCCGCGTG
CGGCTGCTGGAGATGGCGGACGCGATGGATATGTTCTGCCAAGGGTTGGTTTGCGCATTCACAGTTCTCC
GCAAGAATTGATTGGCTCCAATTCTTGGAGTGGTGAATCCGTTAGCGAGGTGCCGCCGGCTTCCATTCAG
GTCGAGGTGGCCCGGCTCCATGCACCGCGACGCAACGCGGGGAGGCAGACAAGGTATAGGGCGGCGCCTA
CAATCCATGCCAACCCGTTCCATGTGCTCGCCGAGGCGGCATAAATCGCCGTGACGATCAGCGGTCCAAT
GATCGAAGTTAGGCTGGTAAGAGCCGCGAGCGATCCTTGAAGCTGTCCCTGATGGTCGTCATCTACCTGC
CTGGACAGCATGGCCTGCAACGCGGGCATCCCGATGCCGCCGGAAGCGAGAAGAATCATAATGGGGAAGG
CCATCCAGCCTCGCGTCGGGGAGCTTTTTGCAAAAGCCTAGGCCTCCAAAAAAGCCTCCTCACTACTTCT
GGAATAGCTCAGAGGCCGAGGCGGCCTCGGCCTCTGCATAAATAAAAAAAATTAGTCAGCCATG
